>Addgene plasmid #134203 | pDK637 | addgene full sequence | sequence record 272303 | Addgene NGS Result
ACCCACGCCGAAACAAGCGCTCATGAGCCCGAAGTGGCGAGCCCGATCTTCCCCATCGGTGATGTCGGCG
ATATAGGCGCCAGCAACCGCACCTGTGGCGCCGGTGATGCCGGCCACGATGCGTCCGGCGTAGAGGATCG
AGATCTCGATCCCGCGAAATTAATACGACTCACTATAGGGAGACCACAACGGTTTCCCTCTAGTGCCGGC
TCCGGAGAGCTCCAATTGGAATTCGCTAGCTCTAGAAATAATTTTGTTTAACTTTAAGAAGGAGATATAC
ATATGGATGAGACTGTTGCTGAGTTCATCAAGAGGACCATCTTGAAAATCCCCATGAATGAACTGACAAC
AATCCTGAAGGCCTGGGATTTTTTGTCTGAAAATCAACTGCAGACTGTAAATTTCCGACAGAGAAAGGAA
TCTGTAGTTCAGCACTTGATCCATCTGTGTGAGGAAAAGCGTGCAAGTATCAGTGATGCTGCCCTGTTAG
ACATCATTTATATGCAATTTCATCAGCACCAGAAAGTTTGGGATGTTTTTCAGATGAGTAAAGGACCAGG
TGAAGATGTTGACCTTTTTGATATGAAACAATTTAAAAATTCGTTCAAGAAAATTCTTCAGAGAGCATTA
AAAAATGTGACAGTCAGCTTCAGAGAAACTGAGGAGAATGCAGTCTGGATTCGAATTGCCTGGGGAACAC
AGTACACAAAGCCAAACCAGTACAAACCTACCTACGTGGTGTACTACTCCCAGACTCCGTACGCCTTCAC
GTCCTCCTCCATGCTGAGGCGCAATACACCGCTTCTGGGTCAGGCGCTGACAATTGCTAGCAAACACCAT
CAGATTGTGAAAATGGACCTGAGAAGTCGGTATCTGGACTCTCTTAAGGCTATTGTTTTTAAACAGTATA
ATCAGACCTTTGAAACTCACAACTCTACGACACCTCTACAGGAAAGAAGCCTTGGACTAGATATAAATAT
GGATTCAAGGATCATTCATGAAGGCAGCAGCCATCATCATCATCATCACCACTGAGGATCCAGATCTAAG
CTTGGTACCACGCGTGCGCGCTGATCCGGCTGCTAACAAAGCCCGAAAGGAAGCTGAGTTGGCTGCTGCC
ACCGCTGAGCAATAACTAGCATAACCCCTTGGGGCCTCTAAACGGGTCTTGAGGGGTTTTTTGCTGAAAG
GAGGAACTATATCCGGATATCCACAGGACGGGTGTGGTCGCCATGATCGCGTAGTCGATAGTGGCTCCAA
GTAGCGAAGCGAGCAGGACTGGGCGGCGGCCAAAGCGGTCGGACAGTGCTCCGAGAACGGGTGCGCATAG
AAATTGCATCAACGCATATAGCGCTAGCAGCACGCCATAGTGACTGGCGATGCTGTCGGAATGGACGATA
TCCCGCAAGAGGCCCGGCAGTACCGGCATAACCAAGCCTATGCCTACAGCATCCAGGGTGACGGTGCCGA
GGATGACGATGAGCGCATTGTTAGATTTCATACACGGTGCCTGACTGCGTTAGCAATTTAACTGTGATAA
ACTACCGCATTAAAGCTTATCGATGATAAGCTGTCAAACATGAGAATTCTTGAAGACGAAAGGGCCTCGT
GATACGCCTATTTTTATAGGTTAATGTCATGATAATAATGGTTTCTTAGACGTCAGGTGGCACTTTTCGG
GGAAATGTGCGCGGAACCCCTATTTGTTTATTTTTCTAAATACATTCAAATATGTATCCGCTCATGAGAC
AATAACCCTGATAAATGCTTCAATAATATTGAAAAAGGAAGAGTATGAGTATTCAACATTTCCGTGTCGC
CCTTATTCCCTTTTTTGCGGCATTTTGCCTTCCTGTTTTTGCTCACCCAGAAACGCTGGTGAAAGTAAAA
GATGCTGAAGATCAGTTGGGTGCACGAGTGGGTTACATCGAACTGGATCTCAACAGCGGTAAGATCCTTG
AGAGTTTTCGCCCCGAAGAACGTTTTCCAATGATGAGCACTTTTAAAGTTCTGCTATGTGGCGCGGTATT
ATCCCGTGTTGACGCCGGGCAAGAGCAACTCGGTCGCCGCATACACTATTCTCAGAATGACTTGGTTGAG
TACTCACCAGTCACAGAAAAGCATCTTACGGATGGCATGACAGTAAGAGAATTATGCAGTGCTGCCATAA
CCATGAGTGATAACACTGCGGCCAACTTACTTCTGACAACGATCGGAGGACCGAAGGAGCTAACCGCTTT
TTTGCACAACATGGGGGATCATGTAACTCGCCTTGATCGTTGGGAACCGGAGCTGAATGAAGCCATACCA
AACGACGAGCGTGACACCACGATGCCTGCAGCAATGGCAACAACGTTGCGCAAACTATTAACTGGCGAAC
TACTTACTCTAGCTTCCCGGCAACAATTAATAGACTGGATGGAGGCGGATAAAGTTGCAGGACCACTTCT
GCGCTCGGCCCTTCCGGCTGGCTGGTTTATTGCTGATAAATCTGGAGCCGGTGAGCGTGGGTCTCGCGGT
ATCATTGCAGCACTGGGGCCAGATGGTAAGCCCTCCCGTATCGTAGTTATCTACACGACGGGGAGTCAGG
CAACTATGGATGAACGAAATAGACAGATCGCTGAGATAGGTGCCTCACTGATTAAGCATTGGTAACTGTC
AGACCAAGTTTACTCATATATACTTTAGATTGATTTAAAACTTCATTTTTAATTTAAAAGGATCTAGGTG
AAGATCCTTTTTGATAATCTCATGACCAAAATCCCTTAACGTGAGTTTTCGTTCCACTGAGCGTCAGACC
CCGTAGAAAAGATCAAAGGATCTTCTTGAGATCCTTTTTTTCTGCGCGTAATCTGCTGCTTGCAAACAAA
AAAACCACCGCTACCAGCGGTGGTTTGTTTGCCGGATCAAGAGCTACCAACTCTTTTTCCGAAGGTAACT
GGCTTCAGCAGAGCGCAGATACCAAATACTGTCCTTCTAGTGTAGCCGTAGTTAGGCCACCACTTCAAGA
ACTCTGTAGCACCGCCTACATACCTCGCTCTGCTAATCCTGTTACCAGTGGCTGCTGCCAGTGGCGATAA
GTCGTGTCTTACCGGGTTGGACTCAAGACGATAGTTACCGGATAAGGCGCAGCGGTCGGGCTGAACGGGG
GGTTCGTGCACACAGCCCAGCTTGGAGCGAACGACCTACACCGAACTGAGATACCTACAGCGTGAGCTAT
GAGAAAGCGCCACGCTTCCCGAAGGGAGAAAGGCGGACAGGTATCCGGTAAGCGGCAGGGTCGGAACAGG
AGAGCGCACGAGGGAGCTTCCAGGGGGAAACGCCTGGTATCTTTATAGTCCTGTCGGGTTTCGCCACCTC
TGACTTGAGCGTCGATTTTTGTGATGCTCGTCAGGGGGGCGGAGCCTATGGAAAAACGCCAGCAACGCGG
CCTTTTTACGGTTCCTGGCCTTTTGCTGGCCTTTTGCTCACATGTTCTTTCCTGCGTTATCCCCTGATTC
TGTGGATAACCGTATTACCGCCTTTGAGTGAGCTGATACCGCTCGCCGCAGCCGAACGACCGAGCGCAGC
GAGTCAGTGAGCGAGGAAGCGGAAGAGCGCCTGATGCGGTATTTTCTCCTTACGCATCTGTGCGGTATTT
CACACCGCAATGGTGCACTCTCAGTACAATCTGCTCTGATGCCGCATAGTTAAGCCAGTATACACTCCGC
TATCGCTACGTGACTGGGTCATGGCTGCGCCCCGACACCCGCCAACACCCGCTGACGCGCCCTGACGGGC
TTGTCTGCTCCCGGCATCCGCTTACAGACAAGCTGTGACCGTCTCCGGGAGCTGCATGTGTCAGAGGTTT
TCACCGTCATCACCGAAACGCGCGAGGCAGCTGCGGTAAAGCTCATCAGCGTGGTCGTGAAGCGATTCAC
AGATGTCTGCCTGTTCATCCGCGTCCAGCTCGTTGAGTTTCTCCAGAAGCGTTAATGTCTGGCTTCTGAT
AAAGCGGGCCATGTTAAGGGCGGTTTTTTCCTGTTTGGTCACTGATGCCTCCGTGTAAGGGGGATTTCTG
TTCATGGGGGTAATGATACCGATGAAACGAGAGAGGATGCTCACGATACGGGTTACTGATGATGAACATG
CCCGGTTACTGGAACGTTGTGAGGGTAAACAACTGGCGGTATGGATGCGGCGGGACCAGAGAAAAATCAC
TCAGGGTCAATGCCAGCGCTTCGTTAATACAGATGTAGGTGTTCCACAGGGTAGCCAGCAGCATCCTGCG
ATGCAGATCCGGAACATAATGGTGCAGGGCGCTGACTTCCGCGTTTCCAGACTTTACGAAACACGGAAAC
CGAAGACCATTCATGTTGTTGCTCAGGTCGCAGACGTTTTGCAGCAGCAGTCGCTTCACGTTCGCTCGCG
TATCGGTGATTCATTCTGCTAACCAGTAAGGCAACCCCGCCAGCCTAGCCGGGTCCTCAACGACAGGAGC
ACGATCATGCGCACCCGTGGCCAGGACCCAACGCTGCCCGAGATGCGCCGCGTGCGGCTGCTGGAGATGG
CGGACGCGATGGATATGTTCTGCCAAGGGTTGGTTTGCGCATTCACAGTTCTCCGCAAGAATTGATTGGC
TCCAATTCTTGGAGTGGTGAATCCGTTAGCGAGGTGCCGCCGGCTTCCATTCAGGTCGAGGTGGCCCGGC
TCCATGCACCGCGACGCAACGCGGGGAGGCAGACAAGGTATAGGGCGGCGCCTACAATCCATGCCAACCC
GTTCCATGTGCTCGCCGAGGCGGCATAAATCGCCGTGACGATCAGCGGTCCAATGATCGAAGTTAGGCTG
GTAAGAGCCGCGAGCGATCCTTGAAGCTGTCCCTGATGGTCGTCATCTACCTGCCTGGACAGCATGGCCT
GCAACGCGGGCATCCCGATGCCGCCGGAAGCGAGAAGAATCATAATGGGGAAGGCCATCCAGCCTCGCGT
CGCGAACGCCAGCAAGACGTAGCCCAGCGCGTCGGCCGCCATGCCGGCGATAATGGCCTGCTTCTCGCCG
AAACGTTTGGTGGCGGGACCAGTGACGAAGGCTTGAGCGAGGGCGTGCAAGATTCCGAATACCGCAAGCG
ACAGGCCGATCATCGTCGCGCTCCAGCGAAAGCGGTCCTCGCCGAAAATGACCCAGAGCGCTGCCGGCAC
CTGTCCTACGAGTTGCATGATAAAGAAGACAGTCATAAGTGCGGCGACGATAGTCATGCCCCGCGCCCAC
CGGAAGGAGCTGACTGGGTTGAAGGCTCTCAAGGGCATCGGTCGACGCTCTCCCTTATGCGACTCCTGCA
TTAGGAAGCAGCCCAGTAGTAGGTTGAGGCCGTTGAGCACCGCCGCCGCAAGGAATGGTGCATGCAAGGA
GATGGCGCCCAACAGTCCCCCGGCCACGGGGCCTGCCACCAT
Features (pLannotate 1.2.2; 15 found; start..end, strand, type, name):
    161..179     +  promoter       T7 promoter: promoter for bacteriophage T7 RNA polymerase
    253..275     +  RBS            RBS: efficient ribosome binding site from bacteriophage T7 gene 10 (Olins and Rangwala, 1989)
    283..1002    +  CDS            CENPN (fragment): CENPN_HUMAN - Also known as C16orf60, ICEN32. Experimental evidence at protein level: Swiss-Prot protein existence level 1. Component of the CENPA-NAC (nucleosome-associated) complex, a complex that plays a central role in assembly of kinetochore proteins, mitotic progression and chromosome segregation. The CENPA-NAC complex recruits the CENPA-CAD (nucleosome distal) complex and may be involved in incorporation of newly synthesized CENPA into centromeres. CENPN is the first protein to bind specifically to CENPA nucleosomes and the direct binding of CENPA nucleosomes by CENPN is required for ce
   1012..1028    +  CDS            capTEV™ (fragment): composite tag for in vivo biotinylation, TEV protease cleavage, and 6xHis tagging
   1079..1128    +  CDS            SET1 (fragment): solubility-enhancement tag derived from T7 phage gene 10B
   1136..1183    +  terminator     T7 terminator: transcription terminator for bacteriophage T7 RNA polymerase
   1209..1501    -  CDS            TcR (fragment): tetracycline efflux protein; tet; confers resistance to tetracycline
   1549..1577    -  promoter       tet promoter: E. coli promoter for tetracycline efflux protein gene
   1690..1794    +  promoter       AmpR promoter: bla
   1795..2655    +  CDS            AmpR: β-lactamase; bla; confers resistance to ampicillin, carbenicillin, and related antibiotics
   2826..3414    +  rep_origin     ori: high-copy-number ColE1/pMB1/pBR322/pUC origin of replication
   3600..3739    -  misc_feature   bom: basis of mobility region from pBR322
   3841..4032    -  CDS            rop: Rop protein, which maintains plasmids at low copy number; rop
   4049..4429    +  CDS            YPB1_ECOLX: Protein predicted: Swiss-Prot protein existence level 4. From Escherichia coli.
   4671..139     -  CDS            TcR (fragment) (across the origin): tetracycline efflux protein; tet; confers resistance to tetracycline
