[The description below was written by a language model from this plasmid's Addgene catalogue record and pLannotate feature annotations shown in this document.]
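Description:
pDK637 is a bacterial expression plasmid built on the pET3aTr backbone, a pET3a-type T7 vector, and carries the N-terminal portion of human CENP-N (residues 1–240) with a C-terminal His tag. The sequenced plasmid is about 5.4 kb. It replicates in E. coli from a ColE1/pMB1-family origin and is selected with ampicillin through the β-lactamase gene and its own promoter. The backbone retains pBR322-derived elements, including the bom mobility region, the rop gene and interrupted fragments of the tetracycline resistance gene that flank the expression cassette and are not functional as a marker. The catalogue lists the plasmid as high copy, although rop is normally associated with copy-number restraint.

The expression cassette consists of a T7 promoter, the efficient ribosome binding site from phage T7 gene 10, the CENPN fragment, and a T7 terminator. A short annotation just downstream of the coding fragment, matched to a composite tag, most likely reflects the 6xHis sequence named in the insert. The small match to T7 gene 10 sequence ahead of the terminator is probably residual vector sequence rather than a fused solubility tag. No lac operator or lacI gene is annotated, so transcription depends on T7 RNA polymerase supplied by the host expression strain. The cloning sites used are not recorded.

CENP-N is a centromere protein that binds directly to CENP-A nucleosomes. This construct is intended for producing the recombinant His-tagged N-terminal fragment in bacteria, which allows affinity purification for work on protein interactions at the centromere–kinetochore interface.
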