Addgene plasmid #134203: pDK637
Purpose: bacterial expression of human CENP-N 1-240
Depositing lab: Iain Cheeseman. Depositing organization: Whitehead Institute for Biomedical Research. Publication: The CENP-L-N Complex Forms a Critical Node in an Integrated Meshwork of Interactions at the Centromere-Kinetochore Interface. McKinley KL, Sekulic N, Guo LY, Tsinman T, Black BE, Cheeseman IM. Mol Cell. 2015 Dec 17;60(6):886-98. doi: 10.1016/j.molcel.2015.10.027. Epub 2015 Nov 19. PubMed 26698661.
Backbone
  Vector backbone: pET3aTr
  Backbone manufacturer: Song Tan (Addgene plasmid # 64008)
  Vector type: Bacterial Expression
Growth in bacteria
  Bacterial resistance: Ampicillin, 100 μg/mL
  Growth temperature: 37°C
  Growth strain: DH5alpha
  Copy number: High Copy
Gene/Insert
  Gene/Insert name: CENP-N 1-240-His
  Species: H. sapiens (human)
  Entrez Gene: CENPN (a.k.a. BM039, C16orf60, CENP-N, ICEN32)
  Cloning method: Restriction Enzyme; 5′ cloning site unknown (unknown if destroyed); 3′ cloning site unknown (unknown if destroyed)
Terms and licenses: Academic/Nonprofit Terms; Industry Terms: Not Available to Industry
How to cite: pDK637 was a gift from Iain Cheeseman (Addgene plasmid # 134203 ; http://n2t.net/addgene:134203 ; RRID:Addgene_134203)
